>Addgene plasmid #24650 | Flag SGK3 wt - pCMV | depositor full sequence | sequence record 11471 | Author sequence
CCATTCGCCATTCAGGCTGCGCAACTGTTGGGAAGGGCGATCGGTGCGGGCCTCTTCGCTATTACGCCAG
CTGGCGAAAGGGGGATGTGCTGCAAGGCGATTAAGTTGGGTAACGCCAGGGTTTTCCCAGTCACGACGTT
GTAAAACGACGGCCAGTGCCAAGCTGATCTATACATTGAATCAATATTGGCAATTAGCCATATTAGTCAT
TGGTTATATAGCATAAATCAATATTGGCTATTGGCCATTGCATACGTTGTATCTATATCATAATATGTAC
ATTTATATTGGCTCATGTCCAATATGACCGCCATGTTGACATTGATTATTGACTAGTTATTAATAGTAAT
CAATTACGGGGTCATTAGTTCATAGCCCATATATGGAGTTCCGCGTTACATAACTTACGGTAAATGGCCC
GCCTGGCTGACCGCCCAACGACCCCCGCCCATTGACGTCAATAATGACGTATGTTCCCATAGTAACGCCA
ATAGGGACTTTCCATTGACGTCAATGGGTGGAGTATTTACGGTAAACTGCCCACTTGGCAGTACATCAAG
TGTATCATATGCCAAGTCCGCCCCCTATTGACGTCAATGACGGTAAATGGCCCGCCTGGCATTATGCCCA
GTACATGACCTTACGGGACTTTCCTACTTGGCAGTACATCTACGTATTAGTCATCGCTATTACCATGGTG
ATGCGGTTTTGGCAGTACACCAATGGGCGTGGATAGCGGTTTGACTCACGGGGATTTCCAAGTCTCCACC
CCATTGACGTCAATGGGAGTTTGTTTTGGCACCAAAATCAACGGGACTTTCCAAAATGTCGTAATAACCC
CGCCCCGTTGACGCAAATGGGCGGTAGGCGTGTACGGTGGGAGGTCTATATAAGCAGAGCTCGTTTAGTG
AACCGTCAGAATTAACCATGGACTACAAAGACCATGACGGTGATTATAAAGATCATGACATCGATTACAA
GGATGACGATGACAAGCTTGCGGCCGCGATGCAAAGAGATCACACCATGGACTACAAGGAAAGCTGCCCA
AGTGTAAGCATTCCCAGCTCCGATGAACACAGAGAGAAAAAGAAGAGGTTTACTGTTTATAAAGTTCTGG
TTTCAGTGGGAAGAAGTGAATGGTTTGTCTTCAGGAGATATGCAGAGTTTGATAAACTTTATAACACTTT
AAAAAAACAGTTTCCTGCTATGGCCCTGAAGATTCCTGCCAAGAGAATATTTGGTGATAATTTTGATCCA
GATTTTATTAAACAAAGACGAGCAGGACTAAACGAATTCATTCAGAACCTAGTTAGGTATCCAGAACTTT
ATAACCATCCAGATGTCAGAGCATTCCTTCAAATGGACAGTCCAAAACACCAGTCAGATCCATCTGAAGA
TGAGGATGAAAGAAGTTCTCAGAAGCTACACTCTACCTCACAGAACATCAACCTGGGACCGTCTGGAAAT
CCTCATGCCAAACCAACTGACTTTGATTTCTTAAAAGTTATTGGAAAAGGCAGCTTTGGCAAGGTTCTTC
TTGCAAAACGGAAACTGGATGGAAAATTTTATGCTGTCAAAGTGTTACAGAAAAAAATAGTTCTCAACAG
AAAAGAGCAAAAACATATTATGGCTGAACGTAATGTGCTCTTGAAAAATGTGAAACATCCGTTTTTGGTT
GGATTGCATTATTCCTTCCAAACAACTGAAAAGCTTTATTTTGTTCTGGATTTTGTTAATGGAGGGGAGC
TTTTTTTCCACTTACAAAGAGAACGGTCCTTTCCTGAGCACAGAGCTAGGTTTTACGCTGCTGAAATTGC
TAGTGCATTGGGTTACTTACATTCCATCAAAATAGTATACAGAGACTTGAAACCAGAAAATATTCTTTTG
GATTCAGTAGGACATGTTGTCTTAACAGATTTTGGGCTTTGTAAAGAAGGAATTGCTATTTCTGACACCA
CTACCACATTTTGTGGGACACCAGAGTATCTTGCACCTGAAGTAATTAGAAAACAGCCCTATGACAATAC
TGTAGATTGGTGGTGCCTTGGGGCTGTTCTGTATGAAATGCTGTATGGATTGCCTCCTTTTTATTGCCGA
GATGTTGCTGAAATGTATGACAATATCCTTCACAAACCCCTAAGTTTGAGGCCAGGAGTGAGTCTTACAG
CCTGGTCCATTCTGGAAGAACTCCTAGAAAAAGACAGGCAAAATCGACTTGGTGCCAAGGAAGACTTTCT
TGAAATTCAGAATCATCCTTTTTTTGAATCACTCAGCTGGGCTGACCTTGTACAAAAGAAGATTCCACCA
CCATTTAATCCTAATGTGGCTGGACCAGATGATATCAGAAACTTTGACACAGCATTTACAGAAGAAACAG
TTCCATATTCTGTGTGTGTATCTTCTGACTATTCTATAGTGAATGCCAGTGTATTGGAGGCAGATGATGC
ATTCGTTGGTTTCTCTTATGCACCTCCTTCAGAAGACTTATTTTTGTGAGGATCCCGGGTGGCATCCCTG
TGACCCCTCCCCAGTGCCTCTCCTGGCCCTGGAAGTTGCCACTCCAGTGCCCACCAGCCTTGTCCTAATA
AAATTAAGTTGCATCATTTTGTCTGACTAGGTGTCCTTCTATAATATTATGGGGTGGAGGGGGGTGGTAT
GGAGCAAGGGGCAAGTTGGGAAGACAACCTGTAGGGCCTGCGGGGTCTATTGGGAACCAAGCTGGAGTGC
AGTGGCACAATCTTGGCTCACTGCAATCTCCGCCTCCTGGGTTCAAGCGATTCTCCTGCCTCAGCCTCCC
GAGTTGTTGGGATTCCAGGCATGCATGACCAGGCTCAGCTAATTTTTGTTTTTTTGGTAGAGACGGGGTT
TCACCATATTGGCCAGGCTGGTCTCCAACTCCTAATCTCAGGTGATCTACCCACCTTGGCCTCCCAAATT
GCTGGGATTACAGGCGTGAACCACTGCTCCCTTCCCTGTCCTTCTGATTTTAAAATAACTATACCAGCAG
GAGGACGTCCAGACACAGCATAGGCTACCTGGCCATGCCCAACCGGTGGGACATTTGAGTTGCTTGCTTG
GCACTGTCCTCTCATGCGTTGGGTCCACTCAGTAGATGCCTGTTGAATTGGGTACGCGGCCAGCTTGGCT
GTGGAATGTGTGTCAGTTAGGGTGTGGAAAGTCCCCAGGCTCCCCAGCAGGCAGAAGTATGCAAAGCATG
CATCTCAATTAGTCAGCAACCAGGTGTGGAAAGTCCCCAGGCTCCCCAGCAGGCAGAAGTATGCAAAGCA
TGCATCTCAATTAGTCAGCAACCATAGTCCCGCCCCTAACTCCGCCCATCCCGCCCCTAACTCCGCCCAG
TTCCGCCCATTCTCCGCCCCATGGCTGACTAATTTTTTTTATTTATGCAGAGGCCGAGGCCGCCTCGGCC
TCTGAGCTATTCCAGAAGTAGTGAGGAGGCTTTTTTGGAGGAATTGATCAGCTTGGGATCTGATCAAGAG
ACAGGATGAGGATCGTTTCGCATGATTGAACAAGATGGATTGCACGCAGGTTCTCCGGCCGCTTGGGTGG
AGAGGCTATTCGGCTATGACTGGGCACAACAGACAATCGGCTGCTCTGATGCCGCCGTGTTCCGGCTGTC
AGCGCAGGGGCGCCCGGTTCTTTTTGTCAAGACCGACCTGTCCGGTGCCCTGAATGAACTGCAGGACGAG
GCAGCGCGGCTATCGTGGCTGGCCACGACGGGCGTTCCTTGCGCAGCTGTGCTCGACGTTGTCACTGAAG
CGGGAAGGGACTGGCTGCTATTGGGCGAAGTGCCGGGGCAGGATCTCCTGTCATCTCACCTTGCTCCTGC
CGAGAAAGTATCCATCATGGCTGATGCAATGCGGCGGCTGCATACGCTTGATCCGGCTACCTGCCCATTC
GACCACCAAGCGAAACATCGCATCGAGCGAGCACGTACTCGGATGGAAGCCGGTCTTGTCGATCAGGATG
ATCTGGACGAAGAGCATCAGGGGCTCGCGCCAGCCGAACTGTTCGCCAGGCTCAAGGCGCGCATGCCCGA
CGGCGAGGATCTCGTCGTGACCCATGGCGATGCCTGCTTGCCGAATATCATGGTGGAAAATGGCCGCTTT
TCTGGATTCATCGACTGTGGCCGGCTGGGTGTGGCGGACCGCTATCAGGACATAGCGTTGGCTACCCGTG
ATATTGCTGAAGAGCTTGGCGGCGAATGGGCTGACCGCTTCCTCGTGCTTTACGGTATCGCCGCTCCCGA
TTCGCAGCGCATCGCCTTCTATCGCCTTCTTGACGAGTTCTTCTGAGCGGGACTCTGGGGTTCGAAATGA
CCGACCAAGCGACGCCCAACCTGCCATCACGAGATTTCGATTCCACCGCCGCCTTCTATGAAAGGTTGGG
CTTCGGAATCGTTTTCCGGGACGCCGGCTGGATGATCCTCCAGCGCGGGGATCTCATGCTGGAGTTCTTC
GCCCACCCCGGGCTCGATCCCCTCGCGAGTTGGTTCAGCTGCTGCCTGAGGCTGGACGACCTCGCGGAGT
TCTACCGGCAGTGCAAATCCGTCGGCATCCAGGAAACCAGCAGCGGCTATCCGCGCATCCATGCCCCCGA
ACTGCAGGAGTGGGGAGGCACGATGGCCGCTTTGGTCGACCCGGACGGGACGCTCCTGCGCCTGATACAG
AACGAATTGCTTGCAGGCATCTCATGAGTGTGTCTTCCCGTTTTCCGCCTGAGGTCACTGCGTGGATGGA
GCGCTGGCGCCTGCTGCGCGACGGCGAGCTGCTCACCACCCACTCGCCAAGCTGGAACCGTAAAAAGGCC
GCGTTGCTGGCGTTTTTCCATAGGCTCCGCCGATCATAATCAGCCATACCACATTTGTAGAGGTTTTACT
TGCTTTAAAAAACCTCCCACACCTCCCCCTGAACCTGAAACATAAAATGAATGCAATTGTTGTTGTTAAC
TTGTTTATTGCAGCTTATAATGGTTACAAATAAAGCAATAGCATCACAAATTTCACAAATAAAGCATTTT
TTTCACTGCATTCTAGTTGTGGTTTGTCCAAACTCATCAATGTATCTTATCATGTCTGGATCAATTCCCT
ATAGTGAGTCGTATTAAATTCGTAATCATGTCATAGCTGTTTCCTGTGTGAAATTGTTATCCGCTCACAA
TTCCACACAACATACGAGCCGGAAGCATAAAGTGTAAAGCCTGGGGTGCCTAATGAGTGAGCTAACTCAC
ATTAATTGCGTTGCGCTCACTGCCCGCTTTCCAGTCGGGAAACCTGTCGTGCCAGCTGCATTAATGAATC
GGCCAACGCGCGGGGAGAGGCGGTTTGCGTATTGGGCGCTCTTCCGCTTCCTCGCTCACTGACTCGCTGC
GCTCGGTCGTTCGGCTGCGGCGAGCGGTATCAGCTCACTCAAAGGCGGTAATACGGTTATCCACAGAATC
AGGGGATAACGCAGGAAAGAACATGTGAGCAAAAGGCCAGCAAAAGGCCAGGAACCGTAAAAAGGCCGCG
TTGCTGGCGTTTTTCCATAGGCTCCGCCCCCCTGACGAGCATCACAAAAATCGACGCTCAAGTCAGAGGT
GGCGAAACCCGACAGGACTATAAAGATACCAGGCGTTTCCCCCTGGAAGCTCCCTCGTGCGCTCTCCTGT
TCCGACCCTGCCGCTTACCGGATACCTGTCCGCCTTTCTCCCTTCGGGAAGCGTGGCGCTTTCTCATAGC
TCACGCTGTAGGTATCTCAGTTCGGTGTAGGTCGTTCGCTCCAAGCTGGGCTGTGTGCACGAACCCCCCG
TTCAGCCCGACCGCTGCGCCTTATCCGGTAACTATCGTCTTGAGTCCAACCCGGTAAGACACGACTTATC
GCCACTGGCAGCAGCCACTGGTAACAGGATTAGCAGAGCGAGGTATGTAGGCGGTGCTACAGAGTTCTTG
AAGTGGTGGCCTAACTACGGCTACACTAGAAGAACAGTATTTGGTATCTGCGCTCTGCTGAAGCCAGTTA
CCTTCGGAAAAAGAGTTGGTAGCTCTTGATCCGGCAAACAAACCACCGCTGGTAGCGGTGGTTTTTTTGT
TTGCAAGCAGCAGATTACGCGCAGAAAAAAAGGATCTCAAGAAGATCCTTTGATCTTTTCTACGGGGTCT
GACGCTCAGTGGAACGAAAACTCACGTTAAGGGATTTTGGTCATGAGATTATCAAAAAGGATCTTCACCT
AGATCCTTTTAAATTAAAAATGAAGTTTTAAATCAATCTAAAGTATATATGAGTAAACTTGGTCTGACAG
TTACCAATGCTTAATCAGTGAGGCACCTATCTCAGCGATCTGTCTATTTCGTTCATCCATAGTTGCCTGA
CTCCCCGTCGTGTAGATAACTACGATACGGGAGGGCTTACCATCTGGCCCCAGTGCTGCAATGATACCGC
GAGACCCACGCTCACCGGCTCCAGATTTATCAGCAATAAACCAGCCAGCCGGAAGGGCCGAGCGCAGAAG
TGGTCCTGCAACTTTATCCGCCTCCATCCAGTCTATTAATTGTTGCCGGGAAGCTAGAGTAAGTAGTTCG
CCAGTTAATAGTTTGCGCAACGTTGTTGCCATTGCTACAGGCATCGTGGTGTCACGCTCGTCGTTTGGTA
TGGCTTCATTCAGCTCCGGTTCCCAACGATCAAGGCGAGTTACATGATCCCCCATGTTGTGCAAAAAAGC
GGTTAGCTCCTTCGGTCCTCCGATCGTTGTCAGAAGTAAGTTGGCCGCAGTGTTATCACTCATGGTTATG
GCAGCACTGCATAATTCTCTTACTGTCATGCCATCCGTAAGATGCTTTTCTGTGACTGGTGAGTACTCAA
CCAAGTCATTCTGAGAATAGTGTATGCGGCGACCGAGTTGCTCTTGCCCGGCGTCAATACGGGATAATAC
CGCGCCACATAGCAGAACTTTAAAAGTGCTCATCATTGGAAAACGTTCTTCGGGGCGAAAACTCTCAAGG
ATCTTACCGCTGTTGAGATCCAGTTCGATGTAACCCACTCGTGCACCCAACTGATCTTCAGCATCTTTTA
CTTTCACCAGCGTTTCTGGGTGAGCAAAAACAGGAAGGCAAAATGCCGCAAAAAAGGGAATAAGGGCGAC
ACGGAAATGTTGAATACTCATACTCTTCCTTTTTCAATATTATTGAAGCATTTATCAGGGTTATTGTCTC
ATGAGCGGATACATATTTGAATGTATTTAGAAAAATAAACAAATAGGGGTTCCGCGCACATTTCCCCGAA
AAGTGCCACCTG
[124 nt withheld, positions 7293-7416]
C
[91 nt withheld, positions 7418-7508]
A
[49 nt withheld, positions 7510-7558]
CCTTTGACGTTGGAGTCCACGTTCTTT
[37 nt withheld, positions 7586-7622]
ACCCTATCTCGGTCTATTCTTTTGATTTATAAGGGATTTTGCCGATTTCGGCCTATTGGTTAAAAAATGA
GCTGATTTAACAAAAATTTAACGCGAATTTTAACAAAATATTAACGCTTACAATTT
Features (pLannotate 1.2.2; 22 found; start..end, strand, type, name):
      4..158     -  CDS            lacZα (fragment): LacZα fragment of β-galactosidase; lacZ fragment
    318..697     +  enhancer       CMV enhancer: human cytomegalovirus immediate early enhancer
    699..898     +  promoter       CMV promoter: human cytomegalovirus (CMV) immediate early promoter
    931..996     +  CDS            3xFLAG: three tandem FLAG® epitope tags, followed by an enterokinase cleavage site
   1009..2496    +  CDS            SGK3: SGK3_HUMAN - Also known as CISK, SGKL. Experimental evidence at protein level: Swiss-Prot protein existence level 1. Serine/threonine-protein kinase which is involved in the regulation of a wide variety of ion channels, membrane transporters, cell growth, proliferation, survival and migration. Up-regulates Na(+) channels: SCNN1A/ENAC and SCN5A, K(+) channels: KCNA3/KV1.3, KCNE1, KCNQ1 and KCNH2/HERG, epithelial Ca(2+) channels: TRPV5 and TRPV6, chloride channel: BSND, creatine transporter: SLC6A8, Na(+)/dicarboxylate cotransporter: SLC13A2/NADC1, Na(+)-dependent phosphate cotransporter: SLC34A
   2507..3129    +  polyA_signal   hGH poly(A) signal: human growth hormone polyadenylation signal
   3171..3468    +  promoter       SV40 promoter: SV40 enhancer and early promoter
   3522..4313    +  CDS            neo: KKA2_KLEPN - Also known as kan, nptII. Experimental evidence at protein level: Swiss-Prot protein existence level 1. Resistance to kanamycin, neomycin, paromomycin, ribostamycin, butirosin and gentamicin B. From Klebsiella pneumoniae.
   4337..4714    +  CDS            ble: BLE_KLEPN - Experimental evidence at protein level: Swiss-Prot protein existence level 1. Binding protein with a strong affinity to the bleomycin family of antibiotics. Binds to CL990; an antimitotic-antibiotic compound. From Klebsiella pneumoniae.
   4756..4815    +  CDS            str (fragment): STR_KLEPN - Protein inferred from homology: Swiss-Prot protein existence level 3. The aminoglycoside phosphotransferases achieve inactivation of their antibiotic substrates by phosphorylation. From Klebsiella pneumoniae.
   4838..4861    -  rep_origin     CloDF13 ori (fragment): Plasmids containing the CloDF13 (CDF) origin of replication can be propagated in E. coli cells that contain additional plasmids with compatible origins.
   4862..4945    +  CDS            large T antigen (fragment): large T antigen from SV40 (simian virus 40)
   4968..5102    +  polyA_signal   SV40 poly(A) signal: SV40 polyadenylation signal
   5108..5126    -  promoter       T7 promoter: promoter for bacteriophage T7 RNA polymerase
   5164..5180    -  protein_bind   lac operator: The lac repressor binds to the lac operator to inhibit transcription in E. coli. This inhibition can be relieved by adding lactose or isopropyl-β-D-thiogalactopyranoside (IPTG). lac repressor encoded by lacI
   5188..5218    -  promoter       lac promoter: promoter for the E. coli lac operon
   5233..5254    -  protein_bind   CAP binding site: CAP binding activates transcription in the presence of cAMP. E. coli catabolite activator protein
   5267..5359    -  CDS            lacI (fragment): lac repressor; lacI; The lac repressor binds to the lac operator to inhibit transcription in E. coli. This inhibition can be relieved by adding lactose or isopropyl-β-D-thiogalactopyranoside (IPTG).
   5542..6130    -  rep_origin     ori: high-copy-number ColE1/pMB1/pBR322/pUC origin of replication
   6301..7161    -  CDS            AmpR: β-lactamase; bla; confers resistance to ampicillin, carbenicillin, and related antibiotics
   7162..7266    -  promoter       AmpR promoter: bla
   7293..7721    +  rep_origin     f1 ori (sequence partly withheld): f1 bacteriophage origin of replication; arrow indicates direction of (+) strand synthesis
