[The description below was written by a language model from this plasmid's Addgene catalogue record and pLannotate feature annotations shown in this document.]
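Description:
Flag SGK3 wt - pCMV is a mammalian expression plasmid built on the commercial p3XFLAG-CMV-10 backbone and carrying wild-type human SGK3 (also called CISK or SGKL), a serine/threonine kinase of the serum- and glucocorticoid-regulated kinase family. The SGK3 coding sequence was inserted between NotI and BamHI sites, both retained, directly downstream of a 3xFLAG epitope that includes an enterokinase cleavage site, so the protein is produced with an N-terminal triple FLAG tag. Transcription is driven by the human cytomegalovirus immediate early enhancer and promoter and terminated by the human growth hormone polyadenylation signal, an arrangement suited to strong constitutive expression after transfection of mammalian cells.

In bacteria the plasmid replicates from a high-copy ColE1/pUC-type origin and is selected with ampicillin through the bla gene and its own promoter. An f1 origin is also present, allowing single-stranded DNA production. A second mammalian cassette places the neo (nptII) gene under the SV40 enhancer/early promoter with an SV40 polyadenylation signal, which should permit G418 selection of stable transfectants. The adjacent ble sequence and str fragment look like flanking sequence carried along with the neo gene. The remaining annotations, including lacZα and lacI fragments, the lac promoter/operator, a T7 promoter and a very short CloDF13 match, appear to be backbone remnants rather than functional parts of the design.

The associated publication concerns the role of the Phox homology domain and phosphorylation in SGK3 activation. This wild-type construct therefore likely serves as the reference form for expressing tagged SGK3, which can be detected or immunoprecipitated with anti-FLAG reagents.
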