Addgene plasmid #24650: Flag SGK3 wt - pCMV
Depositing lab: Jim Woodgett. Depositing organization: Sinai Health System. Publication: Role of the Phox homology domain and phosphorylation in activation of serum and glucocorticoid-regulated kinase-3. Tessier M, Woodgett JR. J Biol Chem. 2006 Aug 18. 281(33):23978-89. 10.1074/jbc.M604333200 PubMed 16790420.
Backbone
  Vector backbone: p3XFLAG-CMV-10
  Backbone manufacturer: Sigma
  Backbone size w/o insert (bp): 5400
  Vector type: Mammalian Expression
Growth in bacteria
  Bacterial resistance: Ampicillin, 100 μg/mL
  Growth temperature: 37°C
  Growth strain: DH5alpha
  Copy number: High Copy
Gene/Insert
  Gene/Insert name: SGK3
  Species: H. sapiens (human)
  Entrez Gene: SGK3 (a.k.a. CISK, SGK2, SGKL)
  Tag / fusion protein: 3xFLAG (N terminal on insert)
  Cloning method: Restriction Enzyme; 5′ cloning site NotI (not destroyed); 3′ cloning site BamHI (not destroyed)
  Sequencing primers: 5′ CMV-F
Terms and licenses: Academic/Nonprofit Terms; Industry Terms
How to cite: Flag SGK3 wt - pCMV was a gift from Jim Woodgett (Addgene plasmid # 24650 ; http://n2t.net/addgene:24650 ; RRID:Addgene_24650)
