>Addgene plasmid #24650 | Flag SGK3 wt - pCMV | addgene partial sequence | sequence record 30628 | 24650 with CMV-F
TAGCAGAGCTCGTTTAGTGACCGTCAGAATTAACCATGGACTACAAAGACCATGACGGTGATTATAAAGA
TCATGACATCGATTACAAGGATGACGATGACAAGCTTGCGGCCGCGATGCAAAGAGATCACACCATGGAC
TACAAGGAAAGCTGCCCAAGTGTAAGCATTCCCAGCTCCGATGAACACAGAGAGAAAAAGAAGAGGTTTA
CTGTTTATAAAGTTCTGGTTTCAGTGGGAAGAAGTGAATGGTTTGTCTTCAGGAGATATGCAGAGTTTGA
TAAACTTTATAACACTTTAAAAAAACAGTTTCCTGCTATGGCCCTGAAGATTCCTGCCAAGAGAATATTT
GGTGATAATTTTGATCCAGATTTTATTAAACAAAGACGAGCAGGACTAAACGAATTCATTCAGAACCTAG
TTAGGTATCCAGAACTTTATAACCATCCAGATGTCAGAGCATTCCTTCAAATGGACAGTCCAAAACACCA
GTCAGATCCATCTGAAGATGAGGATGAAAGAAGTTCTCAGAAGCTACACTCTACCTCACAGAACATCAAC
CTGGGACCGTCTGGAAATCCTCATGCCAAACCAACTGACTTTGATTTCTTAAAAGTTATTGGAAAAGGCA
GCTTTGGCAAGGTTCTTCTTGCAAAACGGAAACTGGATGGAAAATTTTATGCTGTCAAAGTGTTACAGAA
AAAAATAGTTCTCAACAGAAAAGAGC
